>Addgene plasmid #14444 | p5065 pcDNA3.1/V5-His-TOPO hBrd4 (888-1362) | addgene partial sequence | sequence record 20327 | T7 5'-TAATACGACTCACTATAGGG-3'
GCTCGGATCCACTAGTCCAGTGTGGTGGAATTGCCCTTGACATGCCAGCCGTGTCACCAGCCTTGACCCA
AACACCCCTGCTCCCACAGCCCCCCATGGCCCAACCCCCCCAAGTGCTGCTGGAGGATGAAGAGCCACCT
GCCCCACCCCTCACCTCCATGCAGATGCAGCTGTACCTGCAGCAGCTGCAGAAGGTGCAGCCCCCTACGC
CGCTACTCCCTTCCGTGAAGGTGCAGTCCCAGCCCCCACCCCCCCTGCCGCCCCCACCCCACCCCTCTGT
GCAGCAGCAGCTGCAGCAGCAGCCGCCACCACCCCCACCACCCCAGCCCCAGCCTCCACCCCAGCAGCAG
CATCAGCCCCCTCCACGGCCCGTGCACTTGCAGCCCATGCAGTTTTCCACCCACATCCAACAGCCCCCGC
CACCCCAGGGCCAGCAGCCCCCCCATCCGCCCCCAGGCCAGCAGCCACCCCCGCCGCAGCCTGCCAAGCC
TCAGCAAGTCATCCAGCACCACCATTCACCCCGGCACCACAAGTCGGACCCCTACTCCACCGGTCACCTC
CGCGAAGCCCC
