[The description below was written by a language model from this plasmid's Addgene catalogue record.]
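Description:
p5065 pcDNA3.1/V5-His-TOPO hBrd4 (888-1362) is a mammalian expression plasmid built on the commercial pcDNA3.1/V5-His-TOPO backbone (about 5.5 kb without insert). It is maintained in E. coli as a high-copy plasmid under ampicillin selection, and it carries a neomycin resistance marker that allows G418 selection of transfected mammalian cells. No feature table accompanies the record, so the details of the origins, polyadenylation signals and other backbone elements are not individually documented here.

The insert is a roughly 1.4 kb PCR-amplified fragment of human BRD4 cDNA encoding amino acids 888 to 1362, a C-terminal portion of this bromodomain-containing chromatin-binding protein. It was introduced by TOPO TA cloning, in which a topoisomerase-activated vector captures A-tailed PCR products; whether the cloning junctions were preserved is listed as unknown. According to the depositor, expression is controlled by both a CMV promoter, which drives strong transcription in mammalian cells, and a T7 promoter, which permits transcription by T7 RNA polymerase in cell-free systems. The backbone name indicates that C-terminal V5 epitope and polyhistidine tags are available, but the record does not state whether the Brd4 fragment is fused in frame to them.

The depositor notes that this plasmid belongs to a series of Brd4 fragment constructs used for in vitro transcription and translation. The associated study concerned the interaction of the bovine papillomavirus E2 protein with Brd4 and its role in tethering viral DNA to host mitotic chromosomes, so a fragment series like this is suited to mapping which regions of Brd4 participate in that interaction.
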