Addgene plasmid #14444: p5065 pcDNA3.1/V5-His-TOPO hBrd4 (888-1362)
Depositing lab: Peter Howley. Depositing organization: Harvard Medical School. Publication: Interaction of the bovine papillomavirus E2 protein with Brd4 tethers the viral DNA to host mitotic chromosomes. You J, Croyle JL, Nishimura A, Ozato K, Howley PM. Cell. 2004 Apr 30. 117(3):349-60. 10.1016/S0092-8674(04)00402-7 PubMed 15109495.
Backbone
  Vector backbone: pcDNA3.1 / V5-His-TOPO
  Backbone manufacturer: Invitrogen
  Backbone size w/o insert (bp): 5500
  Vector type: Mammalian Expression
  Selectable markers: Neomycin (select with G418)
Growth in bacteria
  Bacterial resistance: Ampicillin, 100 μg/mL
  Growth temperature: 37°C
  Growth strain: DH5alpha
  Copy number: High Copy
Gene/Insert
  Gene/Insert name: Brd4 (888-1362) (alt names: Brd4; hBrd4)
  Species: H. sapiens (human)
  Insert size (bp): 1400
  Mutation: amino acids 888-1362
  Entrez Gene: BRD4 (a.k.a. CAP, CDLS6, FSHRG4, HUNK1, HUNKI, MCAP)
  Cloning method: TOPO Cloning; 5′ cloning site TOPO TA cloning (unknown if destroyed); 3′ cloning site TOPO TA cloning (unknown if destroyed)
  Sequencing primers: 5′ T7
Terms and licenses: Academic/Nonprofit Terms; Industry Terms: Not Available to Industry
Depositor comments: Fragments of human Brd4 cDNA were cloned into pcDNA3.1/V5-His using PCR and TOPO TA Expression Kit (Invitrogen) for expression controlled by both a CMV promoter and a T7 promoter. These plasmids were used for in vitro transcription and translation.
How to cite: p5065 pcDNA3.1/V5-His-TOPO hBrd4 (888-1362) was a gift from Peter Howley (Addgene plasmid # 14444 ; http://n2t.net/addgene:14444 ; RRID:Addgene_14444)
